>Addgene plasmid #48132 | pPK1E-2+t-gfp | depositor full sequence | sequence record 69919 | pPK1E-2+t-gfp sequence 5938 bps
GGCATCGTGGTGTCACGCTCGTCGTTTGGTATGGCTTCATTCAGCTCCGGTTCCCAACGATCAAGGCGAG
TTACATGATCCCCCATGTTGTGCAAAAAAGCGGTTAGCTCCTTCGGTCCTCCGATCGTTGTCAGAAGTAA
GTTGGCCGCAGTGTTATCACTCATGGTTATGGCAGCACTGCATAATTCTCTTACTGTCATGCCATCCGTA
AGATGCTTTTCTGTGACTGGTGAGTACTCAACCAAGTCATTCTGAGAATAGTGTATGCGGCGACCGAGTT
GCTCTTGCCCGGCGTCAACACGGGATAATACCGCGCCACATAGCAGAACTTTAAAAGTGCTCATCATTGG
AAAACGTTCTTCGGGGCGAAAACTCTCAAGGATCTTACCGCTGTTGAGATCCAGTTCGATGTAACCCACT
CGTGCACCCAACTGATCTTCAGCATCTTTTACTTTCACCAGCGTTTCTGGGTGAGCAAAAACAGGAAGGC
AAAATGCCGCAAAAAAGGGAATAAGGGCGACACGGAAATGTTGAATACTCATACTCTTCCTTTTTCAATA
TTATTGAAGCATTTATCAGGGTTATTGTCTCATGAGCGGATACATATTTGAATGTATTTAGAAAAATAAA
CAAATAGGGGTTCCGCGCACATTTCCCCGAAAAGTGCCACCTGACGTCTAAGAAACCATTATTATCATGA
CATTAACCTATAAAAATAGGCGTATCACGAGGCCCTTTCGTCTTCAAGAATTCCTGTTATAAAAAAAGGA
TCAATTTTGAACTCTCTCCCAAAGTTGATCCCTTAACGATTTAGAAATCCCTTTGAGAATGTTTATATAC
ATTCAAGGTAACCAGCCAACTAATGACAATGATTCCTGAAAAAAGTAATAACAAATTACTATACAGATAA
GTTGACTGATCAACTTCCATAGGTAACAACCTTTGATCAAGTAAGGGTATGGATAATAAACCACCTACAA
TTGCAATACCTGTTCCCTCTGATAAAAAGCTGGTAAAGTTAAGCAAACTCATTCCAGCACCAGCTTCCTG
CTGTTTCAAGCTACTTGAAACAATTGTTGATATAACTGTTTTGGTGAACGAAAGCCCACCTAAAACAAAT
ACGATTATAATTGTCATGAACCATGATGTTGTTTCTAAAAGAAAGGAAGCAGTTAAAAAGCTAACAGAAA
GAAATGTAACTCCGATGTTTAACACGTATAAAGGACCTCTTCTATCAACAAGTATCCCACCAATGTAGCC
GAAAATAATGACACTCATTGTTCCAGGGAAAATAATTACACTTCCGATTTCGGCAGTACTTAGCTGGTGA
ACATCTTTCATCATATAAGGAACCATAGAGACAAACCCTGCTACTGTTCCAAATATAATTCCCCCACAAA
GAACTCCAATCATAAAAGGTATATTTTTCCCTAATCCGGGATCAACAAAAGGATCTGTTACTTTCCTGAT
ATGTTTTACAAATATCAGGAATGACAGCACGCTAACGATAAGAAAAGAAATGCTATATGATGTTGTAAAC
AACATAAAAAATACAATGCCTACAGACATTAGTATAATTCCTTTGATATCAAAATGACCTTTTATCCTTA
CTTCTTTCTTTAATAATTTCATAAGAAACGGAACAGTGATAATTGTTATCATAGGAATGAGTAGAAGATA
GGACCAATGAATATAATGGGCTATCATTCCACCAATCGCTGGACCGACTCCTTCTCCCATGGCTACTATC
GATCCAATAAGACCAAATGCTTTACCCCTATTTTCCTTTGGAATATAGCGCGCAACTACAACCATTACGA
GTGCTGGAAATGCAGCTGCACCAGCCCCTTGAATAAAACGAGCCATAATAAGTAAGGAAAAGAAAGAATG
GCCAACAAACCCAATTACCGACCCGAAACAATTTATTATAATTCCAAATAGGAGTAACCTTTTGATGCCT
AATTGATCAGATAGCTTTCCATATACAGCTGTTCCAATGGAAAAGGTTAACATAAAGGCTGTGTTCACCC
AGTTTGTACTCGCAGGTGGTTTATTAAAATCATTTGCAATATCAGGTAATGAGACGTTCAAAACCATTTC
ATTTAATACGCTAAAAAAAGATAAAATGCAAAGCCAAATTAAAATTTGGTTGTGTCGTAAATTCGATTGT
GAATAGGATGTATTCACATTTCACCCTCCAATAATGAGGGCAGACGTAGTTTATAGGGTTAATGATACGC
TTCCCTCTTTTAATTGAACCCTGTTACATTCATTACACTTCATAATTAATTCCTCCTAAACTTGATTAAA
ACATTTTACCACATATAAACTAAGTTTTAAATTCAGTATTTCATCACTTATACAACAATATGGCCCGTTT
GTTGAACTACTCTTTAATAAAATAATTTTTCCGTTCCCAATTCCACATTGCAATAATAGAAAATCCATCT
TCATCGGCTTTTTCGTCATCATCTGTATGAATCAAATCGCCTTCTTCTGTGTCATCAAGGTTTAATTTTT
TATGTATTTCTTTTAACAAACCACCATAGGAGATTAACCTTTTACGGTGTAAACCTTCCTCCAAATCAGA
CAAACGTTTCAAATTCTTTTCTTCATCATCGGTCATAAAATCCGTATCCTTTACAGGATATTTTGCAGTT
TCGTCAATTGCCGATTGTATATCCGATTTATATTTATTTTTCGGTCGAATCATTTGAACTTTTACATTTG
GATCATAGTCTAATTTCATTGCCTTTTTCCAAAATTGAATCCATTGTTTTTGATTCACGTAGTTTTCTGT
ATTCTTAAAATAAGTTGGTTCCACACATACCAATACATGCATGTGCTGATTATAAGAATTATCTTTATTA
TTTATTGTCACTTCCGTTGCACGCATAAAACCAACAAGATTTTTATTAATTTTTTTATATTGCATCATTC
GGCGAAATCCTTGAGCCATATCTGACAAACTCTTATTTAATTCTTCGCCATCATAAACATTTTTAACTGT
TAATGTGAGAAACAACCAACGAACTGTTGGCTTTTGTTTAATAACTTCAGCAACAACCTTTTGTGACTGA
ATGCCATGTTTCATTGCTCTCCTCCAGTTGCACATTGGACAAAGCCTGGATTTACAAAACCACACTCGAT
ACAACTTTCTTTCGCCTGTTTCACGATTTTGTTTATACTCTAATATTTCAGCACAATCTTTTACTCTTTC
AGCCTTTTTAAATTCAAGAATATGCAGAAGTTCAAAGTAATCAACATTAGCGATTTTCTTTTCTCTCCAT
GGTCTCACTTTTCCACTTTTTGTCTTGTCCACTAAAACCCTTGATTTTTCATCTGAATAAATGCTACTAT
TAGGACACATAATATTAAAAGAAACCCCCATCTATTTAGTTATTTGTTTGGTCACTTATAACTTTAACAG
ATGGGGTTTTTCTGTGCAACCAATTTTAAGGGTTTTCAATACTTTAAAACACATACATACCAACACTTCA
ACGCACCTTTCAGCAACTAAAATAAAAATGACGTTATTTCTATATGTATCAAGATAAGAAAGAACAAGTT
CAAAACCATCAAAAAAAGACACCTTTTCAGGTGCTTTTTTTATTTTATAAACTCATTCCCTGATCTCGAC
TTCGTTCTTTTTTTACCTCTCGGTTATGAGTTAGTTCAAATTCGTTCTTTTTAGGTTCTAAATCGTGTTT
TTCTTGGAATTGTGCTGTTTTATCCTTTACCTTGTCTACAAACCCCTTAAAAACGTTTTTAAAGGCTTTT
AAGCCGTCTGTACGTTCCTTAAGCAAACTATTTAGCTGACACTATAAGAGAAGGCTTAACAAGGCGTTGC
TACGGTAGCGCCTGATTAAACTTTCACTTACAAGGAGGTGAAATGTACAATGGTCCAAACTAGTTCGAAG
ATCTGGGCTAGCAAAGGAGAAGAACTTTTCACTGGAGTTGTCCCAATTCTTGTTGAATTAGATGGTGATG
TTAATGGGCACAAATTTTCTGTCAGTGGAGAGGGTGAAGGTGATGCTACATACGGAAAGCTTACCCTTAA
ATTTATTTGCACTACTGGAAAACTACCTGTTCCATGGCCAACACTTGTCACTACTTTGACCTATGGTGTT
CAATGCTTTTCCCGTTATCCGGATCATATGAAACGGCATGACTTTTTCAAGAGTGCCATGCCCGAAGGTT
ATGTACAGGAACGCACTATATCTTTCAAAGATGACGGGAACTACAAGACGCGTGCTGAAGTCAAGTTTGA
AGGTGATACCCTTGTTAATCGTATCGAGTTAAAAGGTATTGATTTTAAAGAAGATGGAAACATTCTCGGA
CACAAACTCGAGTACAACTATAACTCACACAATGTATACATCACGGCAGACAAACAAAAGAATGGAATCA
AAGCTAACTTCAAAATTCGCCACAACATTGAAGATGGATCCGTTCAACTAGCAGACCATTATCAACAAAA
TACTCCAATTGGCGATGGCCCTGTCCTTTTACCAGACAACCATTACCTGTCGACACAATCTGCCCTTTCG
AAAGATCCCAACGAAAAGCGTGACCACATGGTCCTTCTTGAGTTTGTAACTGCTGCTGGGATTACACATG
GCATGGATGAGCCCTACAAATAATGAATTCGCGGCCGCATGCTAACTAGCTAACCGGTTACCTATGCCCT
ATCTACCTTGCGTAGGTAGGGTTCTTTTTGTTGCCGGTCCAAGAATTGGAGCTAATTAATTCTTGCGGAG
AACTGTGAATGCGCAAACCAACCCTTGGCAGAACATATCCATCGCGTCCGCCATCTCCAGCAGCCGCACG
CGGCGCATCTCGGGCCGCGTTGCTGGCGTTTTTCCATAGGCTCCGCCCCCCTGACGAGCATCACAAAAAT
CGACGCTCAAGTCAGAGGTGGCGAAACCCGACAGGACTATAAAGATACCAGGCGTTTCCCCCTGGAAGCT
CCCTCGTGCGCTCTCCTGTTCCGACCCTGCCGCTTACCGGATACCTGTCCGCCTTTCTCCCTTCGGGAAG
CGTGGCGCTTTCTCATAGCTCACGCTGTAGGTATCTCAGTTCGGTGTAGGTCGTTCGCTCCAAGCTGGGC
TGTGTGCACGAACCCCCCGTTCAGCCCGACCGCTGCGCCTTATCCGGTAACTATCGTCTTGAGTCCAACC
CGGTAAGACACGACTTATCGCCACTGGCAGCAGCCACTGGTAACAGGATTAGCAGAGCGAGGTATGTAGG
CGGTGCTACAGAGTTCTTGAAGTGGTGGCCTAACTACGGCTACACTAGAAGGACAGTATTTGGTATCTGC
GCTCTGCTGAAGCCAGTTACCTTCGGAAAAAGAGTTGGTAGCTCTTGATCCGGCAAACAAACCACCGCTG
GTAGCGGTGGTTTTTTTGTTTGCAAGCAGCAGATTACGCGCAGAAAAAAAGGATCTCAAGAAGATCCTTT
GATCTTTTCTACGGGGTCTGACGCTCAGTGGAACGAAAACTCACGTTAAGGGATTTTGGTCATGAGATTA
TCAAAAAGGATCTTCACCTAGATCCTTTTAAATTAAAAATGAAGTTTTAAATCAATCTAAAGTATATATG
AGTAAACTTGGTCTGACAGTTACCAATGCTTAATCAGTGAGGCACCTATCTCAGCGATCTGTCTATTTCG
TTCATCCATAGTTGCCTGACTCCCCGTCGTGTAGATAACTACGATACGGGAGGGCTTACCATCTGGCCCC
AGTGCTGCAATGATACCGCGAGACCCACGCTCACCGGCTCCAGATTTATCAGCAATAAACCAGCCAGCCG
GAAGGGCCGAGCGCAGAAGTGGTCCTGCAACTTTATCCGCCTCCATCCAGTCTATTAATTGTTGCCGGGA
AGCTAGAGTAAGTAGTTCGCCAGTTAATAGTTTGCGCAACGTTGTTGCCATTGCTGCA
Features (pLannotate 1.2.2; 8 found; start..end, strand, type, name):
    543..647     -  promoter       AmpR promoter: bla
    811..2187    -  CDS            TcR: tetracycline efflux protein; Bacillus subtilis tetL; confers resistance to tetracycline
   2224..2283    -  CDS            tetL: LPTR_BACCE - Protein predicted: Swiss-Prot protein existence level 4. From Bacillus cereus.
   2387..3391    -  CDS            repB: RepB replication protein; repB; from Enterococcus faecalis plasmid pAMα1 AAN03827.1 22652809.0
   3618..3803    -  CDS            pre (fragment): PRE2_STAAM - Also known as mob. Protein inferred from homology: Swiss-Prot protein existence level 3. The interaction of the RSA site and the PRE protein may not only serves a function in plasmid maintenance, but may also contributes to the distribution of small antibiotic resistance plasmids among Gram- positive bacteria. From Staphylococcus aureus (strain Mu50 / ATCC 700699).
   3926..4643    +  CDS            Cycle 3 GFP (fragment): Cycle 3 GFP (Crameri et al., 1996) mammalian codon-optimized
   4861..5449    -  rep_origin     ori: high-copy-number ColE1/pMB1/pBR322/pUC origin of replication
   5620..542     -  CDS            AmpR (across the origin): β-lactamase; bla; confers resistance to ampicillin, carbenicillin, and related antibiotics
