[The description below was written by a language model from this plasmid's Addgene catalogue record and pLannotate feature annotations shown in this document.]
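Description:
pPK1E-2+t-gfp is an Escherichia coli/Bacillus megaterium shuttle vector of about 5.9 kb, built on the pMM1520 backbone and classed as a bacterial expression and synthetic biology plasmid. It carries two sets of maintenance functions. For E. coli, a high-copy ColE1/pUC-type origin is paired with the bla β-lactamase gene and its own promoter, giving ampicillin selection. For the Gram-positive host, a RepB replication protein gene provides plasmid replication, and a tetL-type tetracycline efflux gene, preceded by a short open reading frame annotated as its leader peptide, provides tetracycline selection. A fragment of a pre/mob gene is also annotated next to repB. It is presumably a remnant of the Gram-positive parental replicon rather than a functional mobilisation gene.

The payload is a gfp reporter, which the automated annotation identifies as a near-complete match to the Cycle 3 GFP variant. According to the catalogue entry, gfp is expressed from a promoter recognised by the DNA-dependent RNA polymerase of E. coli phage K1E. Transcription therefore depends on that polymerase being supplied in the host. No polymerase gene is annotated on this plasmid, so it must come from elsewhere. The feature table annotates neither the K1E promoter nor any terminator. The "+t" in the name may refer to a terminator, but the record does not say so, and the position of these elements is not recorded.

The construct serves as a fluorescent reporter for K1E polymerase-driven protein production in B. megaterium, analogous in concept to T7-based expression systems.
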