Addgene plasmid #48132: pPK1E-2+t-gfp
Purpose: Shuttle vector E. coli/B.meg.; gfp-expression under control of RNAP-K1E-inducible promoter
Depositing lab: Dieter Jahn. Depositing organization: Technische Universitaet Braunschweig. Publication: Application of Escherichia coli phage K1E DNA-dependent RNA polymerase for in vitro RNA synthesis and in vivo protein production in Bacillus megaterium. Stammen S, Schuller F, Dietrich S, Gamer M, Biedendieck R, Jahn D. Appl Microbiol Biotechnol. 2010 Sep;88(2):529-39. doi: 10.1007/s00253-010-2732-y. Epub 2010 Jul 2. PubMed 20596705.
Backbone
  Vector backbone: pMM1520
  Backbone manufacturer: Malten et al., 2005
  Vector type: Bacterial Expression, Synthetic Biology
Growth in bacteria
  Bacterial resistance: Ampicillin, 100 μg/mL
  Growth temperature: 37°C
  Growth strain: DH10B
  Growth instructions: For Bacillus megaterium: Tetracyclin and 37 °C
  Copy number: Unknown
Gene/Insert
  Gene/Insert name: gfp
Terms and licenses: Academic/Nonprofit Terms; Industry Terms: Not Available to Industry
How to cite: pPK1E-2+t-gfp was a gift from Dieter Jahn (Addgene plasmid # 48132 ; http://n2t.net/addgene:48132 ; RRID:Addgene_48132)
