>Addgene plasmid #48132 | pPK1E-2+t-gfp | addgene partial sequence | sequence record 72394 | pBR322ori-F 5'-GGGAAACGCCTGGTATCTTT-3'
TCTGACTTGAGCGTCGATTTTTGTGATGCTCGTCAGGGGGGCGGAGCCTATGGAAAAACGCCAGCAACGC
GGCCCGAGATGCGCCGCGTGCGGCTGCTGGAGATGGCGGACGCGATGGATATGTTCTGCCAAGGGTTGGT
TTGCGCATTCACAGTTCTCCGCAAGAATTAATTAGCTCCAATTCTTGGACCGGCAACAAAAAGAACCCTA
CCTACGCAAGGTAGATAGGGCATAGGTAACCGGTTAGCTAGTTAGCATGCGGCCGCGAATTCATTATTTG
TAGGGCTCATCCATGCCATGTGTAATCCCAGCAGCAGTTACAAACTCAAGAAGGACCATGTGGTCACGCT
TTTCGTTGGGATCTTTCGAAAGGGCAGATTGTGTCGACAGGTAATGGTTGTCTGGTAAAAGGACAGGGCC
ATCGCCAATTGGAGTATTTTGTTGATAATGGTCTGCTAGTTGAACGGATCCATCTTCAATGTTGTGGCGA
ATTTTGAAGTTAGCTTTGATTCCATTCTTTTGTTTGTCTGCCGTGATGTATACATTGTGTGAGTTATAGT
TGTACTCGAGTTTGTGTCCGAGAATGTTTCCATCTTCTTTAAAATCAATACCTTTTAACTCGATACGATT
AACAAGGGTATCACCTTCAAACTTGACTTCAGCACGCGTCTTGTAGTTCCCGTCATCTTTGAAAGATATA
GTGCGTTCCTGTACATAACCTTCGGGCATGGCACTCTTGAAAAAGTCATGCCGTTTCATATGATCCGGAT
AACGGGAAAAGCATTGAACACCATAGGTCAAAGTAGTGACAAGTGTTGGCCATGGAACAGGTAGTTTTCC
AGTAGTGCAAATAAATTTAAGGGTAAGCTTTCCGTATGTAGCATCACCTTCACCCTCTCCACTGACAGAA
AATTTGTGCCCATTAACATCACCATCTAATTCAACAAGAATTGGGACAACTCCAGTGAAAAGTTCT
