>Addgene plasmid #48132 | pPK1E-2+t-gfp | addgene partial sequence | sequence record 72869 | 3primeUP
AAAGGATCAATTTTGAACTCTCTCCCAAAGTTGATCCCTTAACGATTTAGAAATCCCTTTGAGAATGTTT
ATATACATTCAAGGTAACCAGCCAACTAATGACAATGATTCCTGAAAAAAGTAATAACAAATTACTATAC
AGATAAGTTGACTGATCAACTTCCATAGGTAACAACCTTTGATCAAGTAAGGGTATGGATAATAAACCAC
CTACAATTGCAATACCTGTTCCCTCTGATAAAAAGCTGGTAAAGTTAAGCAAACTCATTCCAGCACCAGC
TTCCTGCTGTTTCAAGCTACTTGAAACAATTGTTGATATAACTGTTTTGGTGAACGAAAGCCCACCTAAA
ACAAATACGATTATAATTGTCATGAACCATGATGTTGTTTCTAAAAGAAAGGAAGCAGTTAAAAAGCTAA
CAGAAAGAAATGTAACTCCGATGTTTAACACGTATAAAGGACCTCTTCTATCAACAAGTATCCCACCAAT
GTAGCCGAAAATAATGACACTCATTGTTCCAGGGAAAATAATTACACTTCCGATTTCGGCAGTACTTAGC
TGGTGAACATCTTTCATCATATAAGGAACCATAGAGACAAACCCTGCTACTGTTCCAAATATAATTCCCC
CACAAAGAACTCCAATCATAAAAGGTATATTTTTCCCTAATCCGGGATCAACAAAAGGATCTGTTACTTT
CCTGATATGTTTTACAAATATCAGGAATGACAGCACGCTAACGATAAGAAAAGAAATGCTATATGATGTT
GTAAACAACATAAAAAATACAATGCCTACAGACATTAGTATAATTCCTTTGATATCAAAATGACCTTTTA
TCCTTACTTCTTTCTTTAATAATTTCATAAGAAACGGAACAGTGATAATTGTTATCATAGGAATGAGTAG
AAGATAGGACCAATGAATATAATGGGCTATCATTCCACCAATCGCTGGACCGACTCCTTCTCCCATGGCT
ACTATCGATCCAATAAGACCAAATGCTTTACCCCTATTTTCCTTTGGAATATAGCGCGCAACT
